>Addgene plasmid #172124 | pAAV-pCaMKII-EBFP-tTAn | addgene full sequence | sequence record 343530 | Addgene NGS Result
CCTGCAGGCAGCTGCGCGCTCGCTCGCTCACTGAGGCCGCCCGGGCGTCGGGCGACCTTTGGTCGCCCGG
CCTCAGTGAGCGAGCGAGCGCGCAGAGAGGGAGTGGCCAACTCCATCACTAGGGGTTCCTGCGGCCGCAC
GCGTTTAATTAACATTATGGCCTTAGGTCACTTCATCTCCATGGGGTTCTTCTTCTGATTTTCTAGAAAA
TGAGATGGGGGTGCAGAGAGCTTCCTCAGTGACCTGCCCAGGGTCACATCAGAAATGTCAGAGCTAGAAC
TTGAACTCAGATTACTAATCTTAAATTCCATGCCTTGGGGGCATGCAAGTACGATATACAGAAGGAGTGA
ACTCATTAGGGCAGATGACCAATGAGTTTAGGAAAGAAGAGTCCAGGGCAGGGTACATCTACACCACCCG
CCCAGCCCTGGGTGAGTCCAGCCACGTTCACCTCATTATAGTTGCCTCTCTCCAGTCCTACCTTGACGGG
AAGCACAAGCAGAAACTGGGACAGGAGCCCCAGGAGACCAAATCTTCATGGTCCCTCTGGGAGGATGGGT
GGGGAGAGCTGTGGCAGAGGCCTCAGGAGGGGCCCTGCTGCTCAGTGGTGACAGATAGGGGTGAGAAAGC
AGACAGAGTCATTCCGTCAGCATTCTGGGTCTGTTTGGTACTTCTTCTCACGCTAAGGTGGCGGTGTGAT
ATGCACAATGGCTAAAAAGCAGGGAGAGCTGGAAAGAAACAAGGACAGAGACAGAGGCCAAGTCAACCAG
ACCAATTCCCAGAGGAAGCAAAGAAACCATTACAGAGACTACAAGGGGGAAGGGAAGGAGAGATGAATTA
GCTTCCCCTGTAAACCTTAGAACCCAGCTGTTGCCAGGGCAACGGGGCAATACCTGTCTCTTCAGAGGAG
ATGAAGTTGCCAGGGTAACTACATCCTGTCTTTCTCAAGGACCATCCCAGAATGTGGCACCCACTAGCCG
TTACCATAGCAACTGCCTCTTTGCCCCACTTAATCCCATCCCGTCTGTTAAAAGGGCCCTATAGTTGGAG
GTGGGGGAGGTAGGAAGAGCGATGATCACTTGTGGACTAAGTTTGTTCGCATCCCCTTCTCCAACCCCCT
CAGTACATCACCCTGGGGGAACAGGGTCCACTTGCTCCTGGGCCCACACAGTCCTGCAGTATTGTGTATA
TAAGGCCAGGGCAAAGGAGGAGCAGGTTTTAAAGTGAAAGGCAGGCAGGTGTTGGGGAGGCAGTTACCGG
GGCAACGGGAACAGGGCGTTTCGGAGGTGGTTGCCATGGGGACCTGGATGCTGACGAAGGCTCGCGAGGC
TGTGAGCAGCCACAGTGCCCTGCTCAGAAGCCCCAAGCTCGTCAGTCAAGCCGGTTCTCCGTTTGCACTC
AGGAGCACGGGCAGGCGAGTGGCCCCTAGTTCTGGGGGCAGCGGGGGATCCCCGGGTACCGGTGCCACCA
TGGTGAGCAAGGGCGAGGAGCTGTTCACCGGGGTGGTGCCCATCCTGGTCGAGCTGGACGGCGACGTAAA
CGGCCACAAGTTCAGCGTGAGGGGCGAGGGCGAGGGCGATGCCACCAACGGCAAGCTGACCCTGAAGTTC
ATCTGCACCACCGGCAAGCTGCCCGTGCCCTGGCCCACCCTCGTGACCACCCTGAGCCACGGCGTGCAGT
GCTTCGCCCGCTACCCCGACCACATGAAGCAGCACGACTTCTTCAAGTCCGCCATGCCCGAAGGCTACGT
CCAGGAGCGCACCATCTTCTTCAAGGACGACGGCACCTACAAGACCCGCGCCGAGGTGAAGTTCGAGGGC
GACACCCTAGTGAACCGCATCGAGCTGAAGGGCGTCGACTTCAAGGAGGACGGCAACATCCTGGGGCACA
AGCTGGAGTACAACTTCAACAGCCACAACATCTATATCATGGCCGTCAAGCAGAAGAACGGCATCAAGGT
GAACTTCAAGATCCGCCACAACGTGGAGGACGGCAGCGTGCAGCTCGCCGACCACTACCAGCAGAACACC
CCCATCGGCGACGGCCCCGTGCTGCTGCCCGACAGCCACTACCTGAGCACCCAGTCCGTGCTGAGCAAAG
ACCCCAACGAGAAGCGCGATCACATGGTCCTGCTGGAGTTCCGCACCGCCGCCGGGATCACTCTCGGCAT
GGACGAGCTGTACAAGGGCAGTGGAGAGGGCAGAGGAAGTCTGCTAACATGCGGTGACGTCGAGGAGAAT
CCTGGCCCATCTAGACTGGACAAGAGCAAAGTCATAAACTCTGCTCTGGAATTACTCAATGAAGTCGGTA
TCGAAGGCCTGACGACAAGGAAACTCGCTCAAAAGCTGGGAGTTGAGCAGCCTACCCTGTACTGGCACGT
GAAGAACAAGCGGGCCCTGCTCGATGCCCTGGCAATCGAGATGCTGGACAGGCATCATACCCACTTCTGC
CCCCTGGAAGGCGAGTCATGGCAAGACTTTCTGCGGAACAACGCCAAGTCATTCCGCTGTGCTCTCCTCT
CACATCGCGACGGGGCTAAAGTGCATCTCGGCACCCGCCCAACAGAGAAACAGTACGAAACCCTGGAAAA
TCAGCTCGCGTTCCTGTGTCAGCAAGGCTTCTCCCTGGAGAACGCACTGTACGCTCTGTCCGCCGTGGGC
CACTTTACACTGGGCTGCGTATTGGAGGATCAGGAGCATCAAGTAGCAAAAGAGGAAAGAGAGACACCTA
CCACCGATTCTATGCCCCCACTTCTGAGACAAGCAATTGAGCTGTTCGACCATCAGGGAGCCGAACCTGC
CTTCCTTTTCGGCCTGGAACTAATCATATGTGGCCTGGAGAAACAGCTAAAGTGCGAAAGCGGCGGGACC
CGCAGCGGCTACTGCCTGGACCTGAAGACCCAGGTGCAGACCCCCCAGGGCATGAAGGAGATCAGCAACA
TCCAGGTGGGCGACCTGGTGCTGAGCAACACCGGCTACAACGAGGTGCTGAACGTGTTCCCCAAGAGCAA
GAAGAAGAGCTACAAGATCACCCTGGAGGACGGCAAGGAGATCATCTGCAGCGAGGAGCACCTGTTCCCC
ACCCAGACCGGCGAGATGAACATCAGCGGCGGCCTGAAGGAGGGCATGTGCCTGTACGTGAAGGAGTAAG
ATATCAAGCTTATCGATAATCAACCTCTGGATTACAAAATTTGTGAAAGATTGACTGGTATTCTTAACTA
TGTTGCTCCTTTTACGCTATGTGGATACGCTGCTTTAATGCCTTTGTATCATGCTATTGCTTCCCGTATG
GCTTTCATTTTCTCCTCCTTGTATAAATCCTGGTTGCTGTCTCTTTATGAGGAGTTGTGGCCCGTTGTCA
GGCAACGTGGCGTGGTGTGCACTGTGTTTGCTGACGCAACCCCCACTGGTTGGGGCATTGCCACCACCTG
TCAGCTCCTTTCCGGGACTTTCGCTTTCCCCCTCCCTATTGCCACGGCGGAACTCATCGCCGCCTGCCTT
GCCCGCTGCTGGACAGGGGCTCGGCTGTTGGGCACTGACAATTCCGTGGTGTTGTCGGGGAAATCATCGT
CCTTTCCTTGGCTGCTCGCCTATGTTGCCACCTGGATTCTGCGCGGGACGTCCTTCTGCTACGTCCCTTC
GGCCCTCAATCCAGCGGACCTTCCTTCCCGCGGCCTGCTGCCGGCTCTGCGGCCTCTTCCGCGTCTTCGC
CTTCGCCCTCAGACGAGTCGGATCTCCCTTTGGGCCGCCTCCCCGCATCGATACCGAGCGCTGCTCGAGA
GATCTACGGGTGGCATCCCTGTGACCCCTCCCCAGTGCCTCTCCTGGCCCTGGAAGTTGCCACTCCAGTG
CCCACCAGCCTTGTCCTAATAAAATTAAGTTGCATCATTTTGTCTGACTAGGTGTCCTTCTATAATATTA
TGGGGTGGAGGGGGGTGGTATGGAGCAAGGGGCAAGTTGGGAAGACAACCTGTAGGGCCTGCGGGGTCTA
TTGGGAACCAAGCTGGAGTGCAGTGGCACAATCTTGGCTCACTGCAATCTCCGCCTCCTGGGTTCAAGCG
ATTCTCCTGCCTCAGCCTCCCGAGTTGTTGGGATTCCAGGCATGCATGACCAGGCTCAGCTAATTTTTGT
TTTTTTGGTAGAGACGGGGTTTCACCATATTGGCCAGGCTGGTCTCCAACTCCTAATCTCAGGTGATCTA
CCCACCTTGGCCTCCCAAATTGCTGGGATTACAGGCGTGAACCACTGCTCCCTTCCCTGTCCTTCTGATT
TTGTAGGTAACCACGTGCGGACCGAGCGGCCGCAGGAACCCCTAGTGATGGAGTTGGCCACTCCCTCTCT
GCGCGCTCGCTCGCTCACTGAGGCCGGGCGACCAAAGGTCGCCCGACGCCCGGGCTTTGCCCGGGCGGCC
TCAGTGAGCGAGCGAGCGCGCAGCTGCCTGCAGGGGCGCCTGATGCGGTATTTTCTCCTTACGCATCTGT
GCGGTATTTCACACCGCATA
[95 nt withheld, positions 4501-4595]
T
[46 nt withheld, positions 4597-4642]
C
[141 nt withheld, positions 4644-4784]
CCTTTGACGTTGGAGTCCACGTTCTTT
[37 nt withheld, positions 4812-4848]
ACTCTATCTCGGGCTATTCTTTTGATTTATAAGGGATTTTGCCGATTTCGGTCTATTGGTTAAAAAATGA
GCTGATTTAACAAAAATTTAACGCGAATTTTAACAAAATATTAACGTTTACAATTTTATGGTGCACTCTC
AGTACAATCTGCTCTGATGCCGCATAGTTAAGCCAGCCCCGACACCCGCCAACACCCGCTGACGCGCCCT
GACGGGCTTGTCTGCTCCCGGCATCCGCTTACAGACAAGCTGTGACCGTCTCCGGGAGCTGCATGTGTCA
GAGGTTTTCACCGTCATCACCGAAACGCGCGAGACGAAAGGGCCTCGTGATACGCCTATTTTTATAGGTT
AATGTCATGATAATAATGGTTTCTTAGACGTCAGGTGGCACTTTTCGGGGAAATGTGCGCGGAACCCCTA
TTTGTTTATTTTTCTAAATACATTCAAATATGTATCCGCTCATGAGACAATAACCCTGATAAATGCTTCA
ATAATATTGAAAAAGGAAGAGTATGAGTATTCAACATTTCCGTGTCGCCCTTATTCCCTTTTTTGCGGCA
TTTTGCCTTCCTGTTTTTGCTCACCCAGAAACGCTGGTGAAAGTAAAAGATGCTGAAGATCAGTTGGGTG
CACGAGTGGGTTACATCGAACTGGATCTCAACAGCGGTAAGATCCTTGAGAGTTTTCGCCCCGAAGAACG
TTTTCCAATGATGAGCACTTTTAAAGTTCTGCTATGTGGCGCGGTATTATCCCGTATTGACGCCGGGCAA
GAGCAACTCGGTCGCCGCATACACTATTCTCAGAATGACTTGGTTGAGTACTCACCAGTCACAGAAAAGC
ATCTTACGGATGGCATGACAGTAAGAGAATTATGCAGTGCTGCCATAACCATGAGTGATAACACTGCGGC
CAACTTACTTCTGACAACGATCGGAGGACCGAAGGAGCTAACCGCTTTTTTGCACAACATGGGGGATCAT
GTAACTCGCCTTGATCGTTGGGAACCGGAGCTGAATGAAGCCATACCAAACGACGAGCGTGACACCACGA
TGCCTGTAGCAATGGCAACAACGTTGCGCAAACTATTAACTGGCGAACTACTTACTCTAGCTTCCCGGCA
ACAATTAATAGACTGGATGGAGGCGGATAAAGTTGCAGGACCACTTCTGCGCTCGGCCCTTCCGGCTGGC
TGGTTTATTGCTGATAAATCTGGAGCCGGTGAGCGTGGGTCTCGCGGTATCATTGCAGCACTGGGGCCAG
ATGGTAAGCCCTCCCGTATCGTAGTTATCTACACGACGGGGAGTCAGGCAACTATGGATGAACGAAATAG
ACAGATCGCTGAGATAGGTGCCTCACTGATTAAGCATTGGTAACTGTCAGACCAAGTTTACTCATATATA
CTTTAGATTGATTTAAAACTTCATTTTTAATTTAAAAGGATCTAGGTGAAGATCCTTTTTGATAATCTCA
TGACCAAAATCCCTTAACGTGAGTTTTCGTTCCACTGAGCGTCAGACCCCGTAGAAAAGATCAAAGGATC
TTCTTGAGATCCTTTTTTTCTGCGCGTAATCTGCTGCTTGCAAACAAAAAAACCACCGCTACCAGCGGTG
GTTTGTTTGCCGGATCAAGAGCTACCAACTCTTTTTCCGAAGGTAACTGGCTTCAGCAGAGCGCAGATAC
CAAATACTGTTCTTCTAGTGTAGCCGTAGTTAGGCCACCACTTCAAGAACTCTGTAGCACCGCCTACATA
CCTCGCTCTGCTAATCCTGTTACCAGTGGCTGCTGCCAGTGGCGATAAGTCGTGTCTTACCGGGTTGGAC
TCAAGACGATAGTTACCGGATAAGGCGCAGCGGTCGGGCTGAACGGGGGGTTCGTGCACACAGCCCAGCT
TGGAGCGAACGACCTACACCGAACTGAGATACCTACAGCGTGAGCTATGAGAAAGCGCCACGCTTCCCGA
AGGGAGAAAGGCGGACAGGTATCCGGTAAGCGGCAGGGTCGGAACAGGAGAGCGCACGAGGGAGCTTCCA
GGGGGAAACGCCTGGTATCTTTATAGTCCTGTCGGGTTTCGCCACCTCTGACTTGAGCGTCGATTTTTGT
GATGCTCGTCAGGGGGGCGGAGCCTATGGAAAAACGCCAGCAACGCGGCCTTTTTACGGTTCCTGGCCTT
TTGCTGGCCTTTTGCTCACATGT
Features (pLannotate 1.2.2; 16 found; start..end, strand, type, name):
     12..39      +  repeat_region  AAV2 ITR (fragment): inverted terminal repeat of adeno-associated virus serotype 2 inverted
     68..95      +  repeat_region  AAV2 ITR (fragment): inverted terminal repeat of adeno-associated virus serotype 2 inverted
    153..1442    +  promoter       CaMKII promoter: promoter for the mouse calcium/calmodulin-dependent kinase II α subunit
   1470..2186    +  CDS            EBFP2: EBFP2 is a basic (constitutively fluorescent) blue fluorescent protein published in 2007, derived from Aequorea victoria. It is reported to be a rapidly-maturing monomer with moderate acid sensitivity.
   2250..2867    +  CDS            rtTA3 (fragment): reverse tetracycline transactivator 3 activates expression from Tet-responsive promoters in the presence of doxycycline
   3150..3168    +  misc_feature   MCS (fragment): pBluescript multiple cloning site
   3168..3756    +  misc_feature   WPRE: woodchuck hepatitis virus posttranscriptional regulatory element
   3788..4264    +  polyA_signal   hGH poly(A) signal: human growth hormone polyadenylation signal
   4304..4444    +  repeat_region  AAV2 ITR: inverted terminal repeat of adeno-associated virus serotype 2 inverted
   4449..4500    -  misc_feature   bom (fragment): basis of mobility region from pBR322
   4519..4974    +  rep_origin     f1 ori (sequence partly withheld): f1 bacteriophage origin of replication; arrow indicates direction of (+) strand synthesis
   4975..5024    -  misc_feature   bom (fragment): basis of mobility region from pBR322
   5126..5161    -  CDS            rop (fragment): Rop protein, which maintains plasmids at low copy number; rop
   5256..5360    +  promoter       AmpR promoter: bla
   5361..6221    +  CDS            AmpR: β-lactamase; bla; confers resistance to ampicillin, carbenicillin, and related antibiotics
   6392..6980    +  rep_origin     ori: high-copy-number ColE1/pMB1/pBR322/pUC origin of replication
