[The description below was written by a language model from this plasmid's Addgene catalogue record and pLannotate feature annotations shown in this document.]
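Description:
pAAV-pCaMKII-EBFP-tTAn is an adeno-associated virus transfer plasmid of about 7 kb, built on a pAAV backbone derived from a DIO-TVA/rabies glycoprotein vector. It is maintained in bacteria through a high-copy ColE1/pUC-type origin and an ampicillin resistance gene (β-lactamase with its own promoter), and it also carries an f1 phage origin. The expression cassette lies between AAV2 inverted terminal repeats, which allow the intervening DNA to be packaged into recombinant AAV particles. The annotation finds a full ITR downstream of the cassette but only short ITR fragments upstream. This may reflect how difficult these repeats are to sequence rather than a real truncation.

The payload is driven by the mouse CaMKIIα promoter, which restricts expression largely to CaMKII-positive (mainly excitatory) neurons. The catalogue's promoter field lists EF1a, but the feature table shows no EF1a element, so that entry appears to be carried over from the parental backbone. Downstream is a blue fluorescent protein (annotated as EBFP2) that marks transduced cells. It is followed by an open reading frame matched as a fragment of a Tet transactivator, which corresponds to the N-terminal half of tTA fused to an N-intein. The intein portion and whatever element links it to EBFP are not annotated. A WPRE and the human growth hormone polyadenylation signal enhance and terminate the transcript.

The tTA fragment is presumably inactive on its own. In the intein-split design, a complementary C-terminal half supplied from a second vector is joined to it by protein trans-splicing, rebuilding a functional transactivator that drives TRE-controlled genes. This allows intersectional targeting of neurons for imaging or optogenetic manipulation.
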