Addgene plasmid #172124: pAAV-pCaMKII-EBFP-tTAn
Purpose: Expression of EBFP and tTA-InteinN in CaMKII positive cells
Depositing lab: Chun Xu. Depositing organization: Center for Excellence in Brain Science and Intelligence Technology, Chinese Academy of Sciences. Publication: An intein-split transactivator for intersectional neural imaging and optogenetic manipulation. Chen HS, Zhang XL, Yang RR, Wang GL, Zhu XY, Xu YF, Wang DY, Zhang N, Qiu S, Zhan LJ, Shen ZM, Xu XH, Long G, Xu C. Nat Commun. 2022 Jun 23;13(1):3605. doi: 10.1038/s41467-022-31255-x. PubMed 35739125.
Backbone
  Vector backbone: pAAV-EF1a-DIO-TVA950-T2A-CVS14G-WPRE
  Backbone size w/o insert (bp): 4039
  Vector type: AAV
  Selectable markers: EBFP
Growth in bacteria
  Bacterial resistance: Ampicillin, 100 μg/mL
  Growth temperature: 37°C
  Growth strain: NEB Stable
  Copy number: High Copy
Gene/Insert
  Gene/Insert name: pCaMKII, EBFP, tTAn-InteinN
  Species: Synthetic
  Insert size (bp): 3013
  Promoter: EF1a
  Cloning method: Ligation Independent Cloning
  Sequencing primers: 5′ gggaaacgcctggtatcttt; 3′ gcgtaaaaggagcaacatag
Resource information
  A portion of this plasmid was derived from a plasmid made by: pCaMKII from pLenti-CaMKIIa-VChR1-EYFP-WPRE(Addgene #20954), EBFP from AAV pmSyn1-EBFP-Cre(Addgene #51507), tTAN from pAAV-TRE-fDIO-GFP-IRES-tTA, InteinN from pLKO-GFP-IntN-ddFKBP (An intein-mediated modulation of protein stability system and its application to study human cytomegalovirus essential gene function. Deng Pan, et al. Sci Rep, 2016. 6: p. 26167.)
Terms and licenses: Academic/Nonprofit Terms; Industry Terms: Not Available to Industry
Depositor comments: Used Infusion cloning. 5' cloning site: XbaI (not destroyed), 3' cloning site: EcoRV (not destroyed). Please visit https://www.biorxiv.org/content/10.1101/2021.04.05.438407v1 for bioRxiv preprint.
How to cite: pAAV-pCaMKII-EBFP-tTAn was a gift from Chun Xu (Addgene plasmid # 172124 ; http://n2t.net/addgene:172124 ; RRID:Addgene_172124)
